Addgene plasmid #131864: pMH1105
Purpose: Produces holo-PhyB-AviTag in E. coli
Depositing lab: Wilfried Weber. Depositing organization: Albert-Ludwigs-Universitaet Freiburg. Publication: Production, Purification and Characterization of Recombinant Biotinylated Phytochrome B for Extracellular Optogenetics. Horner M, Yousefi OS, Schamel WWA, Weber W. Bio Protoc. 2020 Mar 5;10(5):e3541. doi: 10.21769/BioProtoc.3541. eCollection 2020 Mar 5. PubMed 33659515.
Backbone
  Vector backbone: pCDFDuet-1
  Backbone manufacturer: Novagen
  Vector type: Bacterial Expression
Growth in bacteria
  Bacterial resistance: Streptomycin, 50 μg/mL
  Growth temperature: 37°C
  Growth strain: DH5alpha
  Copy number: Low Copy
Gene/Insert 1
  Gene/Insert name: PhyB(1-651)-AviTag-His6 (alt name: PhyB-AviTag)
  Species: A. thaliana (mustard weed), Synthetic
  Insert size (bp): 2031
  Promoter: T7 promoter-1
  Cloning method: Gibson Cloning
  Sequencing primers: 5′ GGATCTCGACGCTCTCCCT
Gene/Insert 2
  Gene/Insert name: HO1
  Species: Synechocystis PCC 6803
  Insert size (bp): 723
  Promoter: T7 promoter-2
  Cloning method: Gibson Cloning
  Sequencing primers: 5′ TTGTACACGGCCGCATAATC
Gene/Insert 3
  Gene/Insert name: PcyA
  Species: Synechocystis PCC 6803
  Insert size (bp): 747
  Promoter: T7 promoter-2
  Cloning method: Gibson Cloning
  Sequencing primers: 5′ TTGTACACGGCCGCATAATC; 3′ GGGTTATGCTAGTTATTGC
Terms and licenses: Academic/Nonprofit Terms; Industry Terms: Not Available to Industry
How to cite: pMH1105 was a gift from Wilfried Weber (Addgene plasmid # 131864 ; http://n2t.net/addgene:131864 ; RRID:Addgene_131864)
