[The description below was written by a language model from this plasmid's Addgene catalogue record and pLannotate feature annotations shown in this document.]
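Description:
pMH1105 is a bacterial expression plasmid built on the pCDFDuet-1 backbone for producing chromophore-loaded (holo) phytochrome B carrying a biotinylation tag in E. coli. It replicates from the CloDF13 origin at low copy, which makes it compatible with plasmids bearing other origins in the same cell, and it is selected with streptomycin through the aadA (SmR) aminoglycoside adenylyltransferase gene. The backbone also carries lacI under its own promoter. The lac repressor binds the lac operators placed directly downstream of each of the two T7 promoters, so expression depends on T7 RNA polymerase supplied by the host and is inducible with IPTG.

The first T7/lac cassette, with a T7 gene 10 ribosome binding site, drives the N-terminal photosensory portion of Arabidopsis thaliana PhyB (residues 1–651) fused at its C-terminus to an AviTag for site-specific enzymatic biotinylation and, according to the catalogue entry, a His6 tag for affinity purification; the His6 tag is not separately annotated in the feature table. The second T7/lac cassette expresses two Synechocystis PCC 6803 enzymes in tandem. Heme oxygenase HO1 (pbsA1) opens the heme ring to give biliverdin IXα, and PcyA reduces biliverdin to the bilin chromophore phycocyanobilin. A T7 terminator follows them. The short S-Tag, SET1 and TcR fragments in the annotation appear to be vector remnants or chance matches rather than functional parts.

Co-expressing the biosynthetic enzymes lets the cell make the chromophore from its own heme, so the apoprotein is assembled into light-responsive holo-PhyB in vivo. The associated publication describes production and purification of biotinylated PhyB for extracellular optogenetics.
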