Features (pLannotate 1.2.2; 21 found; start..end, strand, type, name):
      1..25      +  protein_bind   lac operator: The lac repressor binds to the lac operator to inhibit transcription in E. coli. This inhibition can be relieved by adding lactose or isopropyl-β-D-thiogalactopyranoside (IPTG). lac repressor encoded by lacI
     40..62      +  RBS            RBS: efficient ribosome binding site from bacteriophage T7 gene 10 (Olins and Rangwala, 1989)
     69..2021    +  CDS            PHYB (fragment): PHYB_ARATH - Also known as HY3 From Arabidopsis thaliana (Mouse-ear cress).
   2037..2078    +  CDS            AviTag™ (fragment): peptide tag that allows for enzymatic biotinylation
   2165..2183    +  promoter       T7 promoter: promoter for bacteriophage T7 RNA polymerase
   2184..2208    +  protein_bind   lac operator: The lac repressor binds to the lac operator to inhibit transcription in E. coli. This inhibition can be relieved by adding lactose or isopropyl-β-D-thiogalactopyranoside (IPTG). lac repressor encoded by lacI
   2251..2970    +  CDS            pbsA1: HO1_SYNY3 - Experimental evidence at protein level: Swiss-Prot protein existence level 1. Catalyzes the opening of the heme ring with the release of iron. Key enzyme in the synthesis of the chromophoric part of the photosynthetic antennae. From Synechocystis sp. (strain PCC 6803 / Kazusa).
   3008..3751    +  CDS            pcyA (sequence partly withheld): PCYA_SYNY3 - Experimental evidence at protein level: Swiss-Prot protein existence level 1. Catalyzes the four-electron reduction of biliverdin IX-alpha (2-electron reduction at both the A and D rings); the reaction proceeds via an isolatable 2-electron intermediate, 181,182-dihydrobiliverdin. From Synechocystis sp. (strain PCC 6803 / Kazusa).
   3779..3820    +  CDS            S-Tag (fragment): affinity and epitope tag derived from pancreatic ribonuclease A
   3850..3867    +  CDS            SET1 (fragment): solubility-enhancement tag derived from T7 phage gene 10B
   3875..3922    +  terminator     T7 terminator: transcription terminator for bacteriophage T7 RNA polymerase
   4093..4884    -  CDS            SmR: aminoglycoside adenylyltransferase (Murphy, 1985); aadA; confers resistance to spectinomycin and streptomycin
   4885..4976    -  promoter       AmpR promoter: bla
   5024..5705    -  rep_origin     CloDF13 ori (fragment): Plasmids containing the CloDF13 (CDF) origin of replication can be propagated in E. coli cells that contain additional plasmids with compatible origins.
   5730..5827    -  rep_origin     CloDF13 ori (fragment): Plasmids containing the CloDF13 (CDF) origin of replication can be propagated in E. coli cells that contain additional plasmids with compatible origins.
   5924..5988    -  CDS            TcR (fragment): tetracycline efflux protein; tet; confers resistance to tetracycline
   6003..6024    -  protein_bind   CAP binding site: CAP binding activates transcription in the presence of cAMP. E. coli catabolite activator protein
   6037..7119    -  CDS            lacI: lac repressor; lacI; The lac repressor binds to the lac operator to inhibit transcription in E. coli. This inhibition can be relieved by adding lactose or isopropyl-β-D-thiogalactopyranoside (IPTG).
   7120..7197    -  promoter       lacI promoter: lacI
   7205..7240    -  CDS            TcR (fragment): tetracycline efflux protein; tet; confers resistance to tetracycline
   7243..7261    +  promoter       T7 promoter: promoter for bacteriophage T7 RNA polymerase
>Addgene plasmid #131864 | pMH1105 | addgene full sequence | sequence record 258491 | Addgene NGS Result
GGAATTGTGAGCGGATAACAATTCCCCTGTAGAAATAATTTTGTTTAACTTTAATAAGGAGATATACCAT
GGTTAGCGGTGTTGGTGGTAGCGGTGGTGGTCGTGGTGGCGGTCGCGGAGGTGAAGAAGAACCGAGCAGC
AGCCATACCCCGAATAATCGCCGTGGTGGTGAACAGGCACAGAGCAGCGGCACCAAAAGCCTGCGTCCGC
GTAGCAATACCGAAAGCATGAGCAAAGCAATTCAGCAGTATACCGTTGATGCACGTCTGCATGCCGTTTT
CGAACAGAGCGGTGAAAGCGGTAAAAGCTTTGATTATAGCCAGAGCCTGAAAACCACCACCTATGGTAGC
AGCGTGCCGGAACAGCAGATTACCGCATATCTGAGCCGTATTCAGCGTGGTGGCTACATTCAGCCGTTTG
GCTGCATGATCGCAGTTGATGAAAGCAGCTTTCGCATTATTGGCTACAGCGAAAATGCACGTGAAATGCT
GGGCATTATGCCGCAGAGCGTTCCGACCCTGGAAAAACCGGAAATTCTGGCAATGGGCACCGATGTTCGT
AGCCTGTTTACCAGCAGCAGCTCCATTCTGCTGGAACGTGCCTTTGTTGCCCGTGAAATTACCCTGCTGA
ATCCGGTTTGGATTCATAGCAAAAACACCGGCAAACCGTTTTATGCAATTCTGCATCGTATTGATGTTGG
CGTGGTTATTGATCTGGAACCGGCACGTACCGAAGATCCGGCACTGAGCATTGCCGGTGCAGTTCAGAGC
CAGAAACTGGCAGTTCGTGCAATTAGCCAGCTGCAGGCACTGCCTGGTGGTGATATCAAACTGCTGTGTG
ATACCGTTGTTGAAAGCGTTCGTGATCTGACCGGCTACGACCGTGTTATGGTGTATAAATTCCACGAAGA
TGAACATGGTGAAGTTGTTGCAGAAAGCAAACGTGATGACCTGGAACCGTATATTGGTCTGCATTATCCA
GCAACCGATATTCCGCAGGCAAGCCGTTTCCTGTTCAAACAGAATCGTGTGCGCATGATTGTTGATTGTA
ATGCAACACCGGTTCTGGTTGTTCAGGATGATCGTCTGACCCAGAGCATGTGTCTGGTTGGTAGCACCCT
GCGTGCACCGCATGGTTGTCATAGCCAGTATATGGCAAATATGGGTAGCATCGCAAGCCTGGCCATGGCG
GTGATCATCAATGGTAATGAAGATGATGGTAGCAATGTTGCAAGCGGTCGTAGCAGCATGCGTCTGTGGG
GTCTGGTTGTGTGTCATCATACCAGCAGTCGCTGCATTCCGTTTCCGCTGCGTTATGCATGTGAATTTCT
GATGCAGGCATTTGGACTGCAGCTGAATATGGAACTGCAACTGGCACTGCAGATGAGCGAAAAACGTGTT
CTGCGTACCCAGACCCTGCTGTGCGATATGCTGCTGCGTGATAGTCCGGCAGGCATTGTTACCCAGAGCC
CGAGCATTATGGATCTGGTGAAATGCGATGGTGCAGCCTTTCTGTATCACGGTAAATACTATCCGCTGGG
TGTTGCACCGAGCGAAGTTCAGATTAAAGATGTTGTTGAGTGGCTGCTGGCAAATCATGCAGATAGCACC
GGTCTGAGCACCGATAGCCTGGGTGATGCAGGTTATCCGGGTGCAGCAGCACTGGGAGATGCAGTTTGTG
GTATGGCAGTTGCATACATTACCAAACGCGATTTTCTGTTTTGGTTTCGTAGCCATACCGCCAAAGAAAT
CAAATGGGGTGGTGCAAAACATCACCCGGAAGATAAAGATGACGGTCAGCGTATGCATCCGCGTAGTAGC
TTTCAGGCATTTCTGGAAGTGGTGAAAAGCCGTAGCCAGCCGTGGGAAACCGCAGAAATGGATGCAATTC
ATAGCCTGCAACTGATTCTGCGCGATAGCTTCAAAGAAAGCGAAGCAGCAATGAATAGCAAAGTTGTTGA
TGGTGTTGTTCAGCCGTGTCGTGATATGGCAGGCGAACAGGGTATTGATGAACTGGGTGCAGGTTCTGGT
AGCGGTCTGAACGACATCTTCGAAGCTCAGAAAATCGAATGGCACGAACATCATCACCATCACCATTAAG
CGGCCGCATAATGCTTAAGTCGAACAGAAAGTAATCGTATTGTACACGGCCGCATAATCGAAATTAATAC
GACTCACTATAGGGGAATTGTGAGCGGATAACAATTCCCCATCTTAGTATATTAGTTAAGTATAAGAAGG
AGATATACATATGAGTGTCAACTTAGCTTCCCAGTTGCGGGAAGGGACGAAAAAATCCCACTCCATGGCG
GAGAACGTCGGCTTTGTCAAATGCTTCCTCAAGGGCGTTGTCGAGAAAAATTCCTACCGTAAGCTGGTTG
GCAATCTCTACTTTGTCTACAGTGCCATGGAAGAGGAAATGGCAAAATTTAAGGACCATCCCATCCTCAG
CCACATTTACTTCCCCGAACTCAACCGCAAACAAAGCCTAGAGCAAGACCTGCAATTCTATTACGGCTCC
AACTGGCGGCAAGAAGTGAAAATTTCTGCCGCTGGCCAAGCCTATGTGGACCGAGTCCGGCAAGTGGCCG
CTACGGCCCCTGAATTGTTGGTGGCCCATTCCTACACCCGTTACCTGGGGGATCTTTCCGGCGGTCAAAT
TCTCAAGAAAATTGCCCAAAATGCCATGAATCTCCACGATGGTGGCACAGCTTTCTATGAATTTGCCGAC
ATTGATGACGAAAAGGCTTTTAAAAATACCTACCGTCAAGCTATGAATGATCTGCCCATTGACCAAGCCA
CCGCCGAACGGATTGTGGATGAAGCCAATGACGCCTTTGCCATGAACATGAAAATGTTCAACGAACTTGA
AGGCAACCTGATCAAGGCGATCGGCATTATGGTGTTCAACAGCCTCACCCGTCGCCGCAGTCAAGGCAGC
ACCGAAGTTGGCCTCGCCACCTCCGAAGGCTAGAAGCTTGGATCCATTAAAGAGGAGAAACCCGGGCATG
GCCGTCACTGAT
[729 nt withheld, positions 3023-3751]
TAAGACGTCGGTACCCTCGAGTCTGGTAAAGAAACCGCTGCTGCGAAATTTGAACGCCAGCACATGGACT
CGTCTACTAGCGCAGCTTAATTAACCTAGGCTGCTGCCACCGCTGAGCAATAACTAGCATAACCCCTTGG
GGCCTCTAAACGGGTCTTGAGGGGTTTTTTGCTGAAACCTCAGGCATTTGAGAAGCACACGGTCACACTG
CTTCCGGTAGTCAATAAACCGGTAAACCAGCAATAGACATAAGCGGCTATTTAACGACCCTGCCCTGAAC
CGACGACCGGGTCATCGTGGCCGGATCTTGCGGCCCCTCGGCTTGAACGAATTGTTAGACATTATTTGCC
GACTACCTTGGTGATCTCGCCTTTCACGTAGTGGACAAATTCTTCCAACTGATCTGCGCGCGAGGCCAAG
CGATCTTCTTCTTGTCCAAGATAAGCCTGTCTAGCTTCAAGTATGACGGGCTGATACTGGGCCGGCAGGC
GCTCCATTGCCCAGTCGGCAGCGACATCCTTCGGCGCGATTTTGCCGGTTACTGCGCTGTACCAAATGCG
GGACAACGTAAGCACTACATTTCGCTCATCGCCAGCCCAGTCGGGCGGCGAGTTCCATAGCGTTAAGGTT
TCATTTAGCGCCTCAAATAGATCCTGTTCAGGAACCGGATCAAAGAGTTCCTCCGCCGCTGGACCTACCA
AGGCAACGCTATGTTCTCTTGCTTTTGTCAGCAAGATAGCCAGATCAATGTCGATCGTGGCTGGCTCGAA
GATACCTGCAAGAATGTCATTGCGCTGCCATTCTCCAAATTGCAGTTCGCGCTTAGCTGGATAACGCCAC
GGAATGATGTCGTCGTGCACAACAATGGTGACTTCTACAGCGCGGAGAATCTCGCTCTCTCCAGGGGAAG
CCGAAGTTTCCAAAAGGTCGTTGATCAAAGCTCGCCGCGTTGTTTCATCAAGCCTTACGGTCACCGTAAC
CAGCAAATCAATATCACTGTGTGGCTTCAGGCCGCCATCCACTGCGGAGCCGTACAAATGTACGGCCAGC
AACGTCGGTTCGAGATGGCGCTCGATGACGCCAACTACCTCTGATAGTTGAGTCGATACTTCGGCGATCA
CCGCTTCCCTCATACTCTTCCTTTTTCAATATTATTGAAGCATTTATCAGGGTTATTGTCTCATGAGCGG
ATACATATTTGAATGTATTTAGAAAAATAAACAAATAGCTAGCTCACTCGGTCGCTACGCTCCGGGCGTG
AGACTGCGGCGGGCGCTGCGGACACATACAAAGTTACCCACAGATTCCGTGGATAAGCAGGGGACTAACA
TGTGAGGCAAAACAGCAGGGCCGCGCCGGTGGCGTTTTTCCATAGGCTCCGCCCTCCTGCCAGAGTTCAC
ATAAACAGACGCTTTTCCGGTGCATCTGTGGGAGCCGTGAGGCTCAACCATGAATCTGACAGTACGGGCG
AAACCCGACAGGACTTAAAGATCCCCACCGTTTCCGGCGGGTCGCTCCCTCTTGCGCTCTCCTGTTCCGA
CCCTGCCGTTTACCGGATACCTGTTCCGCCTTTCTCCCTTACGGGAAGTGTGGCGCTTTCTCATAGCTCA
CACACTGGTATCTCGGCTCGGTGTAGGTCGTTCGCTCCAAGCTGGGCTGTAAGCAAGAACTCCCCGTTCA
GCCCGACTGCTGCGCCTTATCCGGTAACTGTTCACTTGAGTCCAACCCGGAAAAGCACGGTAAAACGCCA
CTGGCAGCAGCCATTGGTAACTGGGAGTTCGCAGAGGATTTGTTTAGCTAAACACGCGGTTGCTCTTGAA
GTGTGCGCCAAAGTCCGGCTACACTGGAAGGACAGATTTGGTTGCTGTGCTCTGCGAAAGCCAGTTACCA
CGGTTAAGCAGTTCCCCAACTGACTTAACCTTCGATCAAACCACCTCCCCAGGTGGTTTTTTCGAAGGTT
AAGTCAGTTGGGGAACTGCTTAACCTTCGATCAAACCACCTCCCCAGGTGGTTTTTTCGTTTACAGGGCA
AAAGATTACGCGCAGAAAAAAAGGATCTCAAGAAGATCCTTTGATCTTTTCTACTGAACCGCTCTAGATT
TCAGTGCAATTTATCTCTTCAAATGTAGCACCTGAAGTCAGCCCCATACGATATAAGTTGTAATTCTCAT
GTTAGTCATGCCCCGCGCCCACCGGAAGGAGCTGACTGGGTTGAAGGCTCTCAAGGGCATCGGTCGAGAT
CCCGGTGCCTAATGAGTGAGCTAACTTACATTAATTGCGTTGCGCTCACTGCCCGCTTTCCAGTCGGGAA
ACCTGTCGTGCCAGCTGCATTAATGAATCGGCCAACGCGCGGGGAGAGGCGGTTTGCGTATTGGGCGCCA
GGGTGGTTTTTCTTTTCACCAGTGAGACGGGCAACAGCTGATTGCCCTTCACCGCCTGGCCCTGAGAGAG
TTGCAGCAAGCGGTCCACGCTGGTTTGCCCCAGCAGGCGAAAATCCTGTTTGATGGTGGTTAACGGCGGG
ATATAACATGAGCTGTCTTCGGTATCGTCGTATCCCACTACCGAGATGTCCGCACCAACGCGCAGCCCGG
ACTCGGTAATGGCGCGCATTGCGCCCAGCGCCATCTGATCGTTGGCAACCAGCATCGCAGTGGGAACGAT
GCCCTCATTCAGCATTTGCATGGTTTGTTGAAAACCGGACATGGCACTCCAGTCGCCTTCCCGTTCCGCT
ATCGGCTGAATTTGATTGCGAGTGAGATATTTATGCCAGCCAGCCAGACGCAGACGCGCCGAGACAGAAC
TTAATGGGCCCGCTAACAGCGCGATTTGCTGGTGACCCAATGCGACCAGATGCTCCACGCCCAGTCGCGT
ACCGTCTTCATGGGAGAAAATAATACTGTTGATGGGTGTCTGGTCAGAGACATCAAGAAATAACGCCGGA
ACATTAGTGCAGGCAGCTTCCACAGCAATGGCATCCTGGTCATCCAGCGGATAGTTAATGATCAGCCCAC
TGACGCGTTGCGCGAGAAGATTGTGCACCGCCGCTTTACAGGCTTCGACGCCGCTTCGTTCTACCATCGA
CACCACCACGCTGGCACCCAGTTGATCGGCGCGAGATTTAATCGCCGCGACAATTTGCGACGGCGCGTGC
AGGGCCAGACTGGAGGTGGCAACGCCAATCAGCAACGACTGTTTGCCCGCCAGTTGTTGTGCCACGCGGT
TGGGAATGTAATTCAGCTCCGCCATCGCCGCTTCCACTTTTTCCCGCGTTTTCGCAGAAACGTGGCTGGC
CTGGTTCACCACGCGGGAAACGGTCTGATAAGAGACACCGGCATACTCTGCGACATCGTATAACGTTACT
GGTTTCACATTCACCACCCTGAATTGACTCTCTTCCGGGCGCTATCATGCCATACCGCGAAAGGTTTTGC
GCCATTCGATGGTGTCCGGGATCTCGACGCTCTCCCTTATGCGACTCCTGCATTAGGAAATTAATACGAC
TCACTATAGG
